>Addgene plasmid #17387 | pENTR/pSM2(U6) (w51-1) | depositor full sequence | sequence record 8566 | Author sequence
CTTTCCTGCGTTATCCCCTGATTCTGTGGATAACCGTATTACCGCTAGCATGGATCTCGGGGACGTCTAA
CTACTAAGCGAGAGTAGGGAACTGCCAGGCATCAAATAAAACGAAAGGCTCAGTCGGAAGACTGGGCCTT
TCGTTTTATCTGTTGTTTGTCGGTGAACGCTCTCCTGAGTAGGACAAATCCGCCGGGAGCGGATTTGAAC
GTTGTGAAGCAACGGCCCGGAGGGTGGCGGGCAGGACGCCCGCCATAAACTGCCAGGCATCAAACTAAGC
AGAAGGCCATCCTGACGGATGGCCTTTTTGCGTTTCTACAAACTCTTCCTGTTAGTTAGTTACTTAAGCT
CGGGCCCCAAATAATGATTTTATTTTGACTGATAGTGACCTGTTCGTTGCAACAAATTGATAAGCAATGC
TTTTTTATAATGCCAACTTTGTACAAAAAAGCAGGCTTTAAAGGAACCAATTCAGTCGACTGGATCCCCC
CGAGTCCAACACCCGTGGGAATCCCATGGGCACCATGGCCCCTCGCTCCAAAAATGCTTTCGCGTCTCGC
AGACACTGCTCGGTAGTTTCGGGGATCAGCGTTTGAGTAAGAGCCCGCGTCTGAACCCTCCGCGCCGCCC
CGGCCCAGTGGAAAGACGCGCAGGCAAAACGCACCACGTGACGGAGCGTGACCGCGCGCCGAGCGCGCGC
CAAGGTCGGGCAGGAAGAGGGCCTATTTCCCATGATTCCTTCATATTTGCATATACGATACAAGGCTGTT
AGAGAGATAATTAGAATTAATTTGACTGTAAACACAAAGATATTAGTACAAAATACGTGACGTAGAAAGT
AATAATTTCTTGGGTAGTTTGCAGTTTTTAAAATTATGTTTTAAAATGGACTATCATATGCTTACCGTAA
CTTGAAAGTATTTCGATTTCTTGGCTTTATATATCTTGTGGAAAGGACGAAACACCGTGCTCGCTTCGGC
AGCACATATACTAGTCGACTAGGGATAACAGGGTAATTGTTTGAATGAGGCTTCAGTACTTTACAGAATC
GTTGCCTGCACATCTTGGAAACACTTGCTGGGATTACTTCTTCAGGTTAACCCAACAGAAGGCTCGAGCA
ACCAGAATTCAAGGGGCTACTTTAGGAGCAATTATCTTGTTTACTAAAACTGAATACCTTGCTATCTCTT
TGATACATTTTTACAAAGCTGAATTAAAATGGTATAAATTAAATCACTTTTTTCAATTGGAAGACTAATG
CGTTTATCTAGACCCAGCTTTCTTGTACAAAGTTGGCATTATAAGAAAGCATTGCTTATCAATTTGTTGC
AACGAACAGGTCACTATCAGTCAAAATAAAATCATTATTTGCCATCCAGCTGCAGCTCTGGCCCGTGTCT
CAAAATCTCTGATGTTACATTGCACAAGATAAAAATATATCATCATGAACAATAAAACTGTCTGCTTACA
TAAACAGTAATACAAGGGGTGTTATGAGCCATATTCAACGGGAAACGTCGAGGCCGCGATTAAATTCCAA
CATGGATGCTGATTTATATGGGTATAAATGGGCTCGCGATAATGTCGGGCAATCAGGTGCGACAATCTAT
CGCTTGTATGGGAAGCCCGATGCGCCAGAGTTGTTTCTGAAACATGGCAAAGGTAGCGTTGCCAATGATG
TTACAGATGAGATGGTCAGACTAAACTGGCTGACGGAATTTATGCCTCTTCCGACCATCAAGCATTTTAT
CCGTACTCCTGATGATGCATGGTTACTCACCACTGCGATCCCCGGAAAAACAGCATTCCAGGTATTAGAA
GAATATCCTGATTCAGGTGAAAATATTGTTGATGCGCTGGCAGTGTCCCTGCGCCGGTTGCATTCGATTC
CTGTTTGTAATTGTCCTTTTAACAGCGATCGCGTATTTCGTCTCGCTCAGGCGCAATCACGAATGAATAA
CGGTTTGGTTGATGCGAGTGATTTTGATGACGAGCGTAATGGCTGGCCTGTTGAACAAGTCTGGAAAGAA
ATGCATAAACTTTTGCCATTCTCACCGGATTCAGTCGTCACTCATGGTGATTTCTCACTTGATAACCTTA
TTTTTGACGAGGGGAAATTAATAGGTTGTATTGATGTTGGACGAGTCGGAATCGCAGACCGATACCAGGA
TCTTGCCATCCTATGGAACTGCCTCGGTGAGTTTTCTCCTTCATTACAGAAACGGCTTTTTCAAAAATAT
GGTATTGATAATCCTGATATGAATAAATTGCAGTTTCATTTGATGCTCGATGAGTTTTTCTAATCAGAAT
TGGTTAATTGGTTGTAACATTATTCAGATTGGGCCCCGTTCCACTGAGCGTCAGACCCGGTAGAAAAGAT
CAAAGGATCTTCTTGAGATCCTTTTTTTCTGCGCGTAATCTGCTGCTTGCAAACAAAAAAACCACCGCTA
CCAGCGGTGGTTTGTTTGCCGGATCAAGAGCTACCAACTCTTTTTCCGAAGGTAACTGGCTTCAGCAGAG
CGCAGATACCAAATACTGTTCTTCTAGTGTAGCCGTAGTTAGGCCACCACTTCAAGAACTCTGTAGCACC
GCCTACATACCTCGCTCTGCTAATCCTGTTACCAGTGGCTGCTGCCAGTGGCGATAAGTCGTGTCTTACC
GGGTTGGACTCAAGACGATAGTTACCGGATAAGGCGCAGCGGTCGGGCTGAACGGGGGGTTCGTGCACAC
AGCCCAGCTTGGAGCGAACGACCTACACCGAACTGAGATACCTACAGCGTGAGCTATGAGAAAGCGCCAC
GCTTCCCGAAGGGAGAAAGGCGGACAGGTATCCGGTAAGCGGCAGGGTCGGAACAGGAGAGCGCACGAGG
GAGCTTCCAGGGGGAAACGCCTGGTATCTTTATAGTCCTGTCGGGTTTCGCCACCTCTGACTTGAGCGTC
GATTTTTGTGATGCTCGTCAGGGGGGCGGAGCCTATGGAAAAACGCCAGCAACGCGGCCTTTTTACGGTT
CCTGGCCTTTTGCTGGCCTTTTGCTCACATGTT
Features (pLannotate 1.2.2; 10 found; start..end, strand, type, name):
      1..46      +  rep_origin     RSF ori (fragment): Plasmids containing the RSF 1030 origin of replication can be propagated in E. coli cells that contain additional plasmids with compatible origins.
    106..149     -  terminator     rrnB T1 terminator: Escherichia coli rrnB; transcription terminator T1 from the E. coli rrnB gene
    281..308     +  terminator     rrnB T2 terminator: transcription terminator T2 from the E. coli rrnB gene
    358..457     +  protein_bind   attL1: mutant version of attL; recombination site for the Gateway® LR reaction LR Clonase™
    717..958     +  promoter       U6 promoter: RNA polymerase III promoter for human U6 snRNA
   1021..1114    +  ncRNA          5' miR-30a: sequence upstream of the 71-nt precursor of the human miR-30a microRNA (Zeng et al., 2002) miRNA
   1128..1240    +  ncRNA          3' miR-30a: sequence downstream of the 71-nt precursor of the human miR-30a microRNA (Zeng et al., 2002) miRNA
   1272..1371    -  protein_bind   attL2: mutant version of attL; recombination site for the Gateway® LR reaction LR Clonase™
   1494..2303    +  CDS            KanR: aminoglycoside phosphotransferase; aph(3')-Ia; confers resistance to kanamycin in bacteria or G418 (Geneticin®) in eukaryotes
   2393..2981    +  rep_origin     ori: high-copy-number ColE1/pMB1/pBR322/pUC origin of replication
