[The description below was written by a language model from this plasmid's Addgene catalogue record and pLannotate feature annotations shown in this document.]
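Description:
pENTR/pSM2(U6) (w51-1) is an empty Gateway entry vector built on the Invitrogen pENTR1A backbone and intended for expressing microRNA-embedded short hairpins from a U6 promoter. At 3,043 bp, it is maintained in E. coli as a high-copy plasmid through a ColE1/pUC-type origin and selected with kanamycin via the aph(3')-Ia (KanR) gene. A short fragment annotated as RSF origin at the start of the sequence is only a partial match and is unlikely to be a functional element. The rrnB T1 and T2 terminators sit upstream of the cloning region, as is typical of pENTR vectors, insulating the cassette from read-through transcription in bacteria.

The functional cassette lies between the attL1 and attL2 recombination sites. It consists of the human U6 snRNA promoter, an RNA polymerase III promoter, followed by the 5' and 3' flanking sequences of human miR-30a. The two flanks are separated by only a small gap, consistent with the record listing no insert. By implication, that gap is where a hairpin is placed using restriction enzyme cloning, the method given in the record, so that it is transcribed within a miR-30a context and processed by the cellular microRNA pathway into a mature silencing RNA. The pSM2 in the name suggests that the cassette derives from the pSM2 shRNAmir design, although the record does not spell this out.

Once a hairpin is in place, an LR Clonase reaction transfers the whole U6–miR-30 unit into an attR-containing destination vector. The associated publication describes a viral system for expressing and depleting proteins in mammalian cells, so this plasmid serves as the shuttle module for building knockdown constructs.
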