Addgene plasmid #17387: pENTR/pSM2(U6) (w51-1)
Purpose: (Empty Backbone) Gateway entry vector for miRNA expression under U6 promoter
Depositing lab: Eric Campeau & Paul Kaufman. Depositing organization: University of Massachusetts, Worcester. Publication: A versatile viral system for expression and depletion of proteins in mammalian cells. Campeau E, Ruhl VE, Rodier F, Smith CL, Rahmberg BL, Fuss JO, Campisi J, Yaswen P, Cooper PK, Kaufman PD.. PLoS One. 2009 Aug 6;4(8):e6529. 10.1371/journal.pone.0006529 PubMed 19657394.
Backbone
  Vector backbone: pENTR1A
  Backbone manufacturer: Invitrogen
  Backbone size (bp): 3043
  Vector type: RNAi ; Entry vector
Growth in bacteria
  Bacterial resistance: Kanamycin, 50 μg/mL
  Growth temperature: 37°C
  Growth strain: DH5alpha
  Growth instructions: TOP10F', 37oC
  Copy number: High Copy
Gene/Insert
  Gene/Insert name: None
  Cloning method: Restriction Enzyme
  Sequencing primers: 5′ ENTRforw; 3′ ENTRrev
Terms and licenses: Academic/Nonprofit Terms; Industry Terms: Not Available to Industry
How to cite: pENTR/pSM2(U6) (w51-1) was a gift from Eric Campeau & Paul Kaufman (Addgene plasmid # 17387 ; http://n2t.net/addgene:17387 ; RRID:Addgene_17387)
