>Addgene plasmid #17387 | pENTR/pSM2(U6) (w51-1) | addgene partial sequence | sequence record 25881 | 17387 with LKO1-5
ATTTCTTGGCTTTNTATATCTTGTGGAAAGGANGAAACACCGTGCTCGCTTCGGCAGCACATATACTAGT
CGACTAGGGATAACAGGGTAATTGTTTGAATGAGGCTTCAGTACTTTACAGAATCGTTGCCTGCACATCT
TGGAAACACTTGCTGGGATTACTTCTTCAGGTTAACCCAACAGAAGGCTCGAGCAACCAGAATTCAAGGG
GCTACTTTAGGAGCAATTATCTTGTTTACTAAAACTGAATACCTTGCTATCTCTTTGATACATTTTTACA
AAGCTGAATTAAAATGGTATAAATTAAATCACTTTTTTCAATTGGAAGACTAATGCGTTTATCTAGACCC
AGCTTTCTTGTACAAAGTTGGCATTATAAGAAAGCATTGCTTATCAATTTGTTGCAACGAACAGGTCACT
ATCAGTCAAAATAAAATCATTATTTGCCATCCAGCTGCAGCTCTGGCCCGTGTCTCAAAATCTCTGATGT
TACATTGCACAAGATAAAAATATATCATCATGAACAATAAAACTGTCTGCTTACATAAACAGTAATACAA
GGGGTGTTATGAGCCATATTCAACGGGAAACGT
